Addgene plasmid #229575: pAAV-AscI-CAG-dMito2-mBaoJin
Purpose: Expresses COX8A-mBaoJin fusion in mammalian cells
Depositing lab: Kiryl Piatkevich. Depositing organization: Westlake University. Publication: Bright and stable monomeric green fluorescent protein derived from StayGold. Zhang H, Lesnov GD, Subach OM, Zhang W, Kuzmicheva TP, Vlaskina AV, Samygina VR, Chen L, Ye X, Nikolaeva AY, Gabdulkhakov A, Papadaki S, Qin W, Borshchevskiy V, Perfilov MM, Gavrikov AS, Drobizhev M, Mishin AS, Piatkevich KD, Subach FV. Nat Methods. 2024 Apr;21(4):657-665. doi: 10.1038/s41592-024-02203-y. Epub 2024 Feb 26. PubMed 38409224.
Backbone
  Vector backbone: pAAV
  Vector type: Mammalian Expression, AAV
Growth in bacteria
  Bacterial resistance: Ampicillin, 100 μg/mL
  Growth temperature: 37°C
  Growth strain: NEB Stable
  Copy number: High Copy
Gene/Insert
  Gene/Insert name: mBaoJin
  Species: Synthetic
  Cloning method: Ligation Independent Cloning
Terms and licenses: Academic/Nonprofit Terms; Industry Terms: Not Available to Industry
How to cite: pAAV-AscI-CAG-dMito2-mBaoJin was a gift from Kiryl Piatkevich (Addgene plasmid # 229575 ; http://n2t.net/addgene:229575 ; RRID:Addgene_229575)
