[The description below was written by a language model from this plasmid's Addgene catalogue record and pLannotate feature annotations shown in this document.]
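Description:
pAAV-AscI-CAG-dMito2-mBaoJin is an AAV transfer plasmid, also usable directly for mammalian expression, that produces a mitochondrially targeted green fluorescent protein. It is maintained in E. coli through a high-copy ColE1/pUC-type origin and selected with ampicillin via the β-lactamase gene. An f1 phage origin is also present. The expression cassette sits between AAV2 inverted terminal repeats, which are the cis elements needed for replication and packaging of the intervening DNA into recombinant AAV particles. The annotation software detected the ITRs only as fragments, so the table alone does not establish whether they are intact.

Expression is driven by the CAG promoter, seen here as the CMV enhancer, chicken β-actin promoter segments and the chimeric chicken β-actin/rabbit β-globin intron, which together give strong, broadly active transcription in mammalian cells. Downstream lie two copies of the human COX8 (cytochrome c oxidase subunit VIII) mitochondrial presequence, one annotated as partial. This matches the "dMito2" in the name and the stated COX8A–mBaoJin fusion. The tandem presequence directs import of the attached protein into the mitochondrial matrix. The mBaoJin coding sequence, a synthetic monomeric green fluorescent protein derived from StayGold, is not itself annotated but presumably occupies the unlabelled gap after the presequences. The short "mBanana" hit at its end is probably a spurious similarity match. A WPRE follows to enhance transcript stability and expression, and an SV40 polyadenylation signal is annotated after it, on the reverse strand.

The construct is used to label mitochondria in mammalian cells with a bright, photostable marker, by transfection or after packaging into AAV.
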