Features (pLannotate 1.2.2; 22 found; start..end, strand, type, name):
    182..770     -  rep_origin     ori: high-copy-number ColE1/pMB1/pBR322/pUC origin of replication
    941..1801    -  CDS            AmpR: β-lactamase; bla; confers resistance to ampicillin, carbenicillin, and related antibiotics
   1802..1906    -  promoter       AmpR promoter: bla
   1959..2387    -  rep_origin     f1 ori (sequence partly withheld): f1 bacteriophage origin of replication; arrow indicates direction of (+) strand synthesis
   2392..2461    -  CDS            lacZα (fragment): LacZα fragment of β-galactosidase; lacZ fragment
   2456..2588    -  repeat_region  AAV2 ITR (fragment): inverted terminal repeat of adeno-associated virus serotype 2 inverted
   2675..2923    +  enhancer       CMV enhancer (fragment): human cytomegalovirus immediate early enhancer
   2925..3050    +  promoter       chicken β-actin promoter (fragment): contains a 21-bp deletion relative to the standard chicken β-actin promoter
   3066..3222    +  promoter       chicken β-actin promoter (fragment): contains a 21-bp deletion relative to the standard chicken β-actin promoter
   3223..3358    +  intron         hybrid intron (fragment): hybrid between chicken β-actin (CBA) and minute virus of mice (MMV) introns (Gray et al., 2011)
   3447..3577    +  intron         chimeric intron (fragment): chimera between introns from chicken β-actin and rabbit β-globin
   3575..3643    +  CDS            HBB (fragment): HBB_LEPEU - Experimental evidence at protein level: Swiss-Prot protein existence level 1. Involved in oxygen transport from the lung to the various peripheral tissues. From Lepus europaeus (European hare).
   3649..3723    +  CDS            COX8 presequence: mitochondrial presequence of human cytochrome c oxidase subunit VIII (Rizutto et al., 1989)
   3766..3822    +  CDS            COX8 presequence (fragment): mitochondrial presequence of human cytochrome c oxidase subunit VIII (Rizutto et al., 1989)
   4543..4566    +  CDS            mBanana (fragment): yellow monomeric derivative of DsRed fluorescent protein mammalian codon-optimized
   4565..4591    +  misc_feature   MCS (fragment): pBluescript multiple cloning site
   4591..5179    +  misc_feature   WPRE: woodchuck hepatitis virus posttranscriptional regulatory element
   5222..5343    -  polyA_signal   SV40 poly(A) signal: SV40 polyadenylation signal
   5366..5434    -  CDS            large T antigen (fragment): large T antigen from SV40 (simian virus 40)
   5505..5567    +  repeat_region  AAV2 ITR (fragment): inverted terminal repeat of adeno-associated virus serotype 2 inverted
   5585..5612    -  repeat_region  AAV2 ITR (fragment): inverted terminal repeat of adeno-associated virus serotype 2 inverted
   5610..5666    -  CDS            lacI (fragment): lac repressor; lacI; The lac repressor binds to the lac operator to inhibit transcription in E. coli. This inhibition can be relieved by adding lactose or isopropyl-β-D-thiogalactopyranoside (IPTG).
>Addgene plasmid #229575 | pAAV-AscI-CAG-dMito2-mBaoJin | addgene full sequence | sequence record 480273 | Addgene NGS Result
CTTCCGCTTCCTCGCTCACTGACTCGCTGCGCTCGGTCGTTCGGCTGCGGCGAGCGGTATCAGCTCACTC
AAAGGCGGTAATACGGTTATCCACAGAATCAGGGGATAACGCAGGAAAGAACATGTGAGCAAAAGGCCAG
CAAAAGGCCAGGAACCGTAAAAAGGCCGCGTTGCTGGCGTTTTTCCATAGGCTCCGCCCCCCTGACGAGC
ATCACAAAAATCGACGCTCAAGTCAGAGGTGGCGAAACCCGACAGGACTATAAAGATACCAGGCGTTTCC
CCCTGGAAGCTCCCTCGTGCGCTCTCCTGTTCCGACCCTGCCGCTTACCGGATACCTGTCCGCCTTTCTC
CCTTCGGGAAGCGTGGCGCTTTCTCATAGCTCACGCTGTAGGTATCTCAGTTCGGTGTAGGTCGTTCGCT
CCAAGCTGGGCTGTGTGCACGAACCCCCCGTTCAGCCCGACCGCTGCGCCTTATCCGGTAACTATCGTCT
TGAGTCCAACCCGGTAAGACACGACTTATCGCCACTGGCAGCAGCCACTGGTAACAGGATTAGCAGAGCG
AGGTATGTAGGCGGTGCTACAGAGTTCTTGAAGTGGTGGCCTAACTACGGCTACACTAGAAGAACAGTAT
TTGGTATCTGCGCTCTGCTGAAGCCAGTTACCTTCGGAAAAAGAGTTGGTAGCTCTTGATCCGGCAAACA
AACCACCGCTGGTAGCGGTGGTTTTTTTGTTTGCAAGCAGCAGATTACGCGCAGAAAAAAAGGATCTCAA
GAAGATCCTTTGATCTTTTCTACGGGGTCTGACGCTCAGTGGAACGAAAACTCACGTTAAGGGATTTTGG
TCATGAGATTATCAAAAAGGATCTTCACCTAGATCCTTTTAAATTAAAAATGAAGTTTTAAATCAATCTA
AAGTATATATGAGTAAACTTGGTCTGACAGTTACCAATGCTTAATCAGTGAGGCACCTATCTCAGCGATC
TGTCTATTTCGTTCATCCATAGTTGCCTGACTCCCCGTCGTGTAGATAACTACGATACGGGAGGGCTTAC
CATCTGGCCCCAGTGCTGCAATGATACCGCGAGACCCACGCTCACCGGCTCCAGATTTATCAGCAATAAA
CCAGCCAGCCGGAAGGGCCGAGCGCAGAAGTGGTCCTGCAACTTTATCCGCCTCCATCCAGTCTATTAAT
TGTTGCCGGGAAGCTAGAGTAAGTAGTTCGCCAGTTAATAGTTTGCGCAACGTTGTTGCCATTGCTACAG
GCATCGTGGTGTCACGCTCGTCGTTTGGTATGGCTTCATTCAGCTCCGGTTCCCAACGATCAAGGCGAGT
TACATGATCCCCCATGTTGTGCAAAAAAGCGGTTAGCTCCTTCGGTCCTCCGATCGTTGTCAGAAGTAAG
TTGGCCGCAGTGTTATCACTCATGGTTATGGCAGCACTGCATAATTCTCTTACTGTCATGCCATCCGTAA
GATGCTTTTCTGTGACTGGTGAGTACTCAACCAAGTCATTCTGAGAATAGTGTATGCGGCGACCGAGTTG
CTCTTGCCCGGCGTCAATACGGGATAATACCGCGCCACATAGCAGAACTTTAAAAGTGCTCATCATTGGA
AAACGTTCTTCGGGGCGAAAACTCTCAAGGATCTTACCGCTGTTGAGATCCAGTTCGATGTAACCCACTC
GTGCACCCAACTGATCTTCAGCATCTTTTACTTTCACCAGCGTTTCTGGGTGAGCAAAAACAGGAAGGCA
AAATGCCGCAAAAAAGGGAATAAGGGCGACACGGAAATGTTGAATACTCATACTCTTCCTTTTTCAATAT
TATTGAAGCATTTATCAGGGTTATTGTCTCATGAGCGGATACATATTTGAATGTATTTAGAAAAATAAAC
AAATAGGGGTTCCGCGCACATTTCCCCGAAAAGTGCCACCTAAATTGTAAGCGTTAATATTTTGTTAAAA
TTCGCGTTAAATTTTTGTTAAATCAGCTCATTTTTTAACCAATAGGCCGAAATCGGCAAAATCCCTTATA
AATCAAAAGAATAGACCGAGATAGGGT
[37 nt withheld, positions 2058-2094]
AAAGAACGTGGACTCCAACGTCAAAGG
[49 nt withheld, positions 2122-2170]
T
[91 nt withheld, positions 2172-2262]
G
[124 nt withheld, positions 2264-2387]
CCCATTCGCCATTCAGGCTGCGCAACTGTTGGGAAGGGCGATCGGTGCGGGCCTCTTCGCTATTACGCCA
GCTGCGCGCTCGCTCGCTCACTGAGGCCGCCCGGGCAAAGCCCGGGCGTCGGGCGACCTTTGGTCGCCCG
GCCTCAGTGAGCGAGCGAGCGCGCAGAGAGGGAGTGGCCAACTCCATCACTAGGGGTTCCTTGTAGTTAA
TGATTAACCCGCCATGCTACTTATCTACGTAGCCATGCTCTAGGAAGTCGTAGGTTAATTAAGGCGCGCC
GCCTAGGCCATTGACGTCAATAATGACGTATGTTCCCATAGTAACGCCAATAGGGACTTTCCATTGACGT
CAATGGGTGGAGTATTTACGGTAAACTGCCCACTTGGCAGTACATCAAGTGTATCATATGCCAAGTACGC
CCCCTATTGACGTCAATGACGGTAAATGGCCCGCCTGGCATTATGCCCAGTACATGACCTTATGGGACTT
TCCTACTTGGCAGTACATCTACGTATTAGTCATCGCTATTACCATGGTCGAGGTGAGCCCCACGTTCTGC
TTCACTCTCCCCATCTCCCCCCCCTCCCCACCCCCAATTTTGTATTTATTTATTTTTTAATTATTTTGTG
CAGCGATGGGGGCGGGGGGGGGGGGGGGGCGGGCGCCCGGCGGGGCGGGGGGGGGGGGGGGGGGGGGGGG
GGGGGGGGGGGGGGGGGGGGGGCGAGGCGGAGAGGTGCGGCGGCAGCCAATCAGAGCGGCGCGCTCCGAA
AGTTTCCTTTTATGGCGAGGCGGCGGCGGCGGCGGCCCTATAAAAAGCGAAGCGCGCGGCGGGCGGGAGT
CGCTGCGCGCTGCCTTCGCCCCGTGCCCCGCTCCGCCGCCGCCTCGCGCCGCCCGCCCCGGCTCTGACTG
ACCGCGTTACTCCCACAGGTGAGCGGGCGGGACGGCCCTTCTCCTCCGGGCTGTAATTAGCGCTTGGTTT
AATGACGGCTTGTTTCTTTTCTGTGGCTGCGTGAAAGCCTTGAGGGGCTCCGGGAGGGCCCTTTGTGCGG
GGGGAGCGGCTCGGGGCTGTCCGCGGGGGGACGGCTGCCTTCGGGGGGGACGGGGCAGGGCGGGGTTCGG
CTTCTGGCGTGTGACCGGCGGCTCTAGAGCCTCTGCTAACCATGTTCATGCCTTCTTCTTTTTCCTACAG
CTCCTGGGCAACGTGCTGGTTATTGTGCTGTCTCATCATTTTGGCAAAGAATTGGATCCACCGGTGACAC
CATGTCCGTCCTGACGCCGCTGCTGCTGCGGGGCTTGACAGGCTCGGCCCGGCGGCTCCCAGTGCCGCGC
GCCAAGATCCATTCGTTGGGGCCTGCAAGATCCAGTGTATTAACACCCCTGCTGCTGCGGGGCTTGACAG
GCTCGGCCCGGCGGCTCCCAGTGCCGCGCGCCAAGATTCACAGTCTTGGTCCAGCTAGATCTGCTAGCCT
CGAGATGGTCTCAAAGGGAGAGGAGGAAAACATGGCTAGTACACCATTTAAATTTCAACTTAAAGGAACC
ATCAATGGCAAATCGTTTACCGTTGAAGGCGAAGGTGAAGGGAACTCACATGAAGGTTCTCATAAAGGAA
AATATGTTTGTACAAGTGGAAAACTACCGATGTCATGGGCAGCACTTGGGACAACCTTTGGTTATGGAAT
GAAATATTATACCAAATATCCTAGTGGACTGAAGAACTGGTTTCGTGAAGTAATGCCCGGAGGCTTTACC
TACGATCGTCATATTCAATATAAAGGCGATGGGAGTATCCATGCAAAACACCAACACTTTATGAAAAATG
GGACTTATCACAACATTGTAGAATTTACCGGTCAGGATTTTAAAGAAAATAGTCCAGTCTTAACTGGAGA
TATGAATGTCTCATTACCGAATGAAGTCCCACAAATACCCAGAGATGATGGAGTAGAATGCCCAGTGACC
TTGCTTTATCCTTTATTATCGGATAAATCAAAATACGTCGAGGCTCACCAATATACAATCTGCAAGCCTC
TTCATAATCAACCAGCACCTGATGTCCCATATCACTGGATTCGTAAACAATACACACAAAGCAAAGATGA
TGCCGAGGAACGCGATCATATCTGTCAATCAGAGACTCTCGAAGCACACTTAAAGGGCATGGACGAGCTG
TATAAGTAGGAATTCGATATCAAGCTTATCGATAATCAACCTCTGGATTACAAAATTTGTGAAAGATTGA
CTGGTATTCTTAACTATGTTGCTCCTTTTACGCTATGTGGATACGCTGCTTTAATGCCTTTGTATCATGC
TATTGCTTCCCGTATGGCTTTCATTTTCTCCTCCTTGTATAAATCCTGGTTGCTGTCTCTTTATGAGGAG
TTGTGGCCCGTTGTCAGGCAACGTGGCGTGGTGTGCACTGTGTTTGCTGACGCAACCCCCACTGGTTGGG
GCATTGCCACCACCTGTCAGCTCCTTTCCGGGACTTTCGCTTTCCCCCTCCCTATTGCCACGGCGGAACT
CATCGCCGCCTGCCTTGCCCGCTGCTGGACAGGGGCTCGGCTGTTGGGCACTGACAATTCCGTGGTGTTG
TCGGGGAAATCATCGTCCTTTCCTTGGCTGCTCGCCTGTGTTGCCACCTGGATTCTGCGCGGGACGTCCT
TCTGCTACGTCCCTTCGGCCCTCAATCCAGCGGACCTTCCTTCCCGCGGCCTGCTGCCGGCTCTGCGGCC
TCTTCCGCGTCTTCGCCTTCGCCCTCAGACGAGTCGGATCTCCCTTTGGGCCGCCTCCCCGCATCGATAC
CGTCGACCCGGGCGGCCGCTTCGAGCAGACATGATAAGATACATTGATGAGTTTGGACAAACCACAACTA
GAATGCAGTGAAAAAAATGCTTTATTTGTGAAATTTGTGATGCTATTGCTTTATTTGTAACCATTATAAG
CTGCAATAAACAAGTTAACAACAACAATTGCATTCATTTTATGTTTCAGGTTCAGGGGGAGATGTGGGAG
GTTTTTTAAAGCAAGTAAAACCTCTACAAATGTGGTAAAATCGATAAGGATCTTCCTAGAGCATGGCTAC
GTAGATAAGTAGCATGGCGGGTTAATCATTAACTACAAGGAACCCCTAGTGATGGAGTTGGCCACTCCCT
CTCTGCGCGCTCGCTCGCTCACTGAGGCCGCCCGGGCTTTGCCCGGGCGGCCTCAGTGAGCGAGCGAGCG
CGCAGCTGCATTAATGAATCGGCCAACGCGCGGGGAGAGGCGGTTTGCGTATTGGGCGCT
